>Addgene plasmid #125883 | pFH57 | addgene full sequence | sequence record 252788 | Addgene NGS Result
GTGGCTCTTCAGTGGACGAAAGGGCCTCGTGATACGCCTATTTTTATAGGTTAATGTCATGATAATAATG
GTTTCTTAGACGTCAGGTGGCACTTTTCGGGGAAATGTGCGCGGAACCCCTATTTGTTTATTTTTCTAAA
TACATTCAAATATGTATCCGCTCATGAGACAATAACCCTGATAAATGCTTCAATAATATTGAAAAAGGAA
GAGTATGCGCTCACGCAACTGGTCCAGAACCTTGACCGAACGCAGCGGTGGTAACGGCGCAGTGGCGGTT
TTCATGGCTTGTTATGACTGTTTTTTTTTGGGGTACAGTCTATGCCTCGGGCATCCAAGCAGCAAGCGCG
TTACGCCGTGGGTCGATGTTTGATGTTATGGAGCAGCAACGATGTTACGCAGCAGGGCAGTCGCCCTAAA
ACAAAGTTAAACATCATGAGGGAAGCGGTGATCGCCGAAGTATCGACTCAACTATCAGAGGTAGTTGGCG
TCATCGAGCGCCATCTCGAACCGACGTTGCTGGCCGTACATTTGTACGGCTCCGCAGTGGATGGCGGCCT
GAAGCCACACAGCGATATTGATTTGCTGGTTACGGTGACCGTAAGGCTTGATGAAACAACGCGGCGAGCT
TTGATCAACGACCTTTTGGAAACTTCGGCTTCCCCTGGAGAGAGCGAGATTCTCCGCGCTGTAGAAGTCA
CCATTGTTGTGCACGACGACATCATTCCGTGGCGTTATCCAGCTAAGCGCGAACTGCAATTTGGAGAATG
GCAGCGCAATGACATTCTTGCAGGTATCTTCGAGCCAGCCACGATCGACATTGATCTGGCTATCTTGCTG
ACAAAAGCAAGAGAACATAGCGTTGCCTTGGTAGGTCCAGCGGCGGAGGAACTCTTTGATCCGGTTCCTG
AACAGGATCTATTTGAGGCGCTAAATGAAACCTTAACGCTATGGAACTCGCCGCCCGACTGGGCTGGCGA
TGAGCGAAATGTAGTGCTTACGTTGTCCCGCATTTGGTACAGCGCAGTAACCGGCAAAATCGCGCCGAAG
GATGTCGCTGCCGACTGGGCAATGGAGCGCCTGCCGGCCCAGTATCAGCCCGTCATACTTGAAGCTAGAC
AGGCTTATCTTGGACAAGAAGAAGATCGCTTGGCCTCGCGCGCAGATCAGTTGGAAGAATTTGTCCATTA
CGTAAAAGGCGAGATCACCAAGGTAGTCGGCAAATAACTGTCAGACCAAGTTTACTCATATATACTTTAG
ATTGATTTAAAACTTCATTTTTAATTTAAAAGGATCTAGGTGAAGATCCTTTTTGATAATCTCATGACCA
AAATCCCTTAACGTGAGTTTTCGTTCCACTGAGCGTCAGACCCCGTAGAAAAGATCAAAGGATCTTCTTG
AGATCCTTTTTTTCTGCGCGTAATCTGCTGCTTGCAAACAAAAAAACCACCGCTACCAGCGGTGGTTTGT
TTGCCGGATCAAGAGCTACCAACTCTTTTTCCGAAGGTAACTGGCTTCAGCAGAGCGCAGATACCAAATA
CTGTTCTTCTAGTGTAGCCGTAGTTAGGCCACCACTTCAAGAACTCTGTAGCACCGCCTACATACCTCGC
TCTGCTAATCCTGTTACCAGTGGCTGCTGCCAGTGGCGATAAGTCGTGTCTTACCGGGTTGGACTCAAGA
CGATAGTTACCGGATAAGGCGCAGCGGTCGGGCTGAACGGGGGGTTCGTGCACACAGCCCAGCTTGGAGC
GAACGACCTACACCGAACTGAGATACCTACAGCGTGAGCTATGAGAAAGCGCCACGCTTCCCGAAGGGAG
AAAGGCGGACAGGTATCCGGTAAGCGGCAGGGTCGGAACAGGAGAGCGCACGAGGGAGCTTCCAGGGGGA
AACGCCTGGTATCTTTATAGTCCTGTCGGGTTTCGCCACCTCTGACTTGAGCGTCGATTTTTGTGATGCT
CGTCAGGGGGGCGGAGCCTATGGAAAAACGCCAGCAACGCGGCCTTTTTACGGTTCCTGGCCTTTTGCTG
GCCTTTTGCTCACATGTTCTTTCCTGCGTTATCCCCTGATTCTGTGGATAACCGTATTACCGCCTTTGAG
TGAGCTGATACCGCTCGCCGCAGCCGAACGACCGAGCGCAGCGAGTCAGTGAGCGAGGAAGCGGAAGAGC
GCCCAATACGCAAACCGCCTCTCCCCGCGCGTTGGCCGATTCATTAATCACTCTGTGGTCTCAGGAGGGG
GCCCAATATAACAACGACGTCGTAACAGATAAAGCGAAGCTTGAAGGTGCATGTGACTCCGTCAAGATTA
CGAAACCGCCAACTACCACGCAAATTGCAATTCTCAATTTCCTAGAAGGACTCTCCGAAAATGCATCCAA
TACCAAATATTACCCGTGTCATAGGCACCAAGTGACACCATACATGAACACGCGTCACAATATGACTGGA
GAAGGGTTCCACACCTTATGCTATAAAACGCCCCACACCCCTCCTCCTTCCTTCGCAGTTCAATTCCAAT
ATATTCCATTCTCTCTGTGTATTTCCCTACCTCTCCCTTCAAGGTTAGTCGATTTCTTCTGTTTTTCTTC
TTCGTTCTTTCCATGAATTGTGTATGTTCTTTGATCAATACGATGTTGATTTGATTGTGTTTTGTTTGGT
TTCATCGATCTTCAATTTTCATAATCAGATTCAGCTTTTATTATCTTTACAACAACGTCCTTAATTTGAT
GATTCTTTAATCGTAGATTTGCTCTAATTAGAGCTTTTTCATGTCAGATCCCTTTACAACAAGCCTTAAT
TGTTGATTCATTAATCGTAGATTAGGGCTTTTTTCATTGATTACTTCAGATCCGTTAAACGTAACCATAG
ATCAGGGCTTTTTCATGAATTACTTCAGATCCGTTAAACAACAGCCTTATTTTTTATACTTCTGTGGTTT
TTCAAGAAATTGTTCAGATCCGTTGACAAAAAGCCTTATTCGTTGATTCTATATCGTTTTTCGAGAGATA
TTGCTCAGATCTGTTAGCAACTGCCTTGTTTGTTGATTCTATTGCCGTGGATTAGGGTTTTTTTTCACGA
GATTGCTTCAGATCCGTACTTAAGATTACGTAATGGATTTTGATTCTGATTTATCTGTGATTGTTGACTC
GACAAAATGTGAGACCACGAA
Features (pLannotate 1.2.2; 6 found; start..end, strand, type, name):
    110..214     +  promoter       AmpR promoter: bla
    205..285     -  CDS            int (fragment): INT2_ECOLX - Protein inferred from homology: Swiss-Prot protein existence level 3. Putative integrase believed to be involved in the insertion of antibiotic resistance genes into plasmids and transposons. From Escherichia coli.
    373..429     +  CDS            GmR (fragment): gentamycin acetyltransferase; aacC1; confers resistance to gentamycin
    436..1224    +  CDS            aadA: S3AD_ECOLX - Experimental evidence at protein level: Swiss-Prot protein existence level 1. Mediates bacterial resistance to the antibiotics streptomycin and spectinomycin. From Escherichia coli.
   1398..1986    +  rep_origin     ori: high-copy-number ColE1/pMB1/pBR322/pUC origin of replication
   2169..2218    +  CDS            lacI (fragment): lac repressor; lacI; The lac repressor binds to the lac operator to inhibit transcription in E. coli. This inhibition can be relieved by adding lactose or isopropyl-β-D-thiogalactopyranoside (IPTG).
