[The description below was written by a language model from this plasmid's Addgene catalogue record and pLannotate feature annotations shown in this document.]
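Description:
pFH57 is a Level 0 part plasmid from a modular cloning toolkit for plant genome editing, built on the pICH41295 backbone. It is a small construct (about 3.2 kb) that stores a single standardized DNA part, the soybean GmUbi (ubiquitin) promoter, which is recognised by RNA polymerase II. The insert is catalogued as synthetic. In hierarchical modular cloning systems of this kind, Level 0 plasmids hold individual basic parts such as promoters, coding sequences and terminators. These parts are later released and joined in a defined order to make complete transcription units, and then multigene constructs. pFH57 is therefore a parts donor and is not itself a functional plant expression vector.

The plasmid is propagated in E. coli from a high-copy ColE1/pUC-type origin and selected with spectinomycin. Resistance comes from the aadA aminoglycoside adenylyltransferase gene, which appears to be driven by an upstream bla (AmpR) promoter. The short integrase, gentamicin acetyltransferase and lacI fragments flagged next to these elements are most likely remnants of the integron-derived resistance cassette and of the backbone cloning region, not functional genes. The automated annotation did not recognise the GmUbi promoter, so the feature table gives neither its position and boundaries nor the flanking assembly sites or overhangs. By elimination it probably lies in the unannotated region downstream of the origin.

The vector-type labels (plant expression, CRISPR, synthetic biology) suggest the part is intended to drive Pol II transcription of components such as a Cas nuclease or a selectable marker in assembled plant genome-editing constructs. The record does not name specific downstream partners or target species.
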