Addgene plasmid #125883: pFH57
Purpose: Level0 Soybean GmUBI Pol II promoter
Depositing lab: Vladimir Nekrasov. Depositing organization: Rothamsted Research. Publication: A modular cloning toolkit for genome editing in plants. Hahn F, Korolev A, Sanjurjo Loures L, Nekrasov V. BMC Plant Biol. 2020 Apr 23;20(1):179. doi: 10.1186/s12870-020-02388-2. PubMed 32326901.
Backbone
  Vector backbone: pICH41295
  Vector type: Plant Expression, CRISPR, Synthetic Biology
Growth in bacteria
  Bacterial resistance: Spectinomycin, 50 μg/mL
  Growth temperature: 37°C
  Growth strain: DH5alpha
  Copy number: High Copy
Gene/Insert
  Gene/Insert name: Level0 Soybean GmUbi Pol II promoter
  Species: Synthetic
Terms and licenses: Academic/Nonprofit Terms; Industry Terms: Not Available to Industry
How to cite: pFH57 was a gift from Vladimir Nekrasov (Addgene plasmid # 125883 ; http://n2t.net/addgene:125883 ; RRID:Addgene_125883)
